Addgene plasmid #214449: pMIA10.5-Clover
Purpose: BxbI landing-pad mClover donor. Use with BxbI expressing plasmid to swap payload into 4.721 landing-pad. Generates constitutively expressing cell line.
Depositing lab: Roger Foo. Publication: Computationally defined and in vitro validated putative genomic safe harbour loci for transgene expression in human cells. Autio MI, Motakis E, Perrin A, Bin Amin T, Tiang Z, Do DV, Wang J, Tan JKM, Ding SSL, Tan WX, Lee CJM, Teo AKK, Foo R. Elife. 2024 Jan 2;13:e79592. doi: 10.7554/eLife.79592. PubMed 38164941.
Backbone
  Vector backbone: pMIA10.5
  Vector type: Mammalian Expression
Growth in bacteria
  Bacterial resistance: Ampicillin, 100 μg/mL
  Growth temperature: 37°C
  Growth strain: DH5alpha
  Copy number: High Copy
Gene/Insert
  Gene/Insert name: mClover
  Species: Synthetic
  Insert size (bp): 717
Terms and licenses: Academic/Nonprofit Terms; Industry Terms: Not Available to Industry
How to cite: pMIA10.5-Clover was a gift from Roger Foo (Addgene plasmid # 214449 ; http://n2t.net/addgene:214449 ; RRID:Addgene_214449)
