[The description below was written by a language model from this plasmid's Addgene catalogue record and pLannotate feature annotations shown in this document.]
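Description:
pMIA10.5-Clover is a small (about 3.5 kb) donor plasmid built on the pMIA10.5 backbone and catalogued as a mammalian expression vector, although its role is to deliver a payload into a pre-installed genomic landing pad rather than to express from the episome. It is propagated in E. coli through a high-copy ColE1/pUC-type origin and selected with ampicillin via the β-lactamase gene and its native promoter. The rest of the annotated backbone consists of cloning-vector remnants: fragments of lacZα, lacI, rop and the pBR322 bom region, along with a lac promoter, lac operator and CAP binding site.

The payload is a 717 bp synthetic coding sequence for mClover, a constitutively fluorescent green/yellow protein derived from Aequorea victoria GFP. According to the record, the plasmid is co-delivered with a separate BxbI integrase expression plasmid so that the payload is swapped into the "4.721" landing pad, producing a cell line that expresses the reporter constitutively. Notably, the automated feature table identifies no mammalian promoter, polyadenylation signal or BxbI attachment sites. The attachment sites must be present for integrase-mediated exchange but are not annotated, and they probably lie in the unannotated sequence flanking the Clover gene. The absence of an annotated promoter suggests that expression may depend on elements already resident in the landing pad, but the record does not state this. The construct comes from work on computationally predicted genomic safe harbour loci in human cells, where a fluorescent payload of this kind serves to report transgene expression from an integrated site.
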