Features (pLannotate 1.2.2; 11 found; start..end, strand, type, name):
    137..236     +  misc_feature   bom (fragment): basis of mobility region from pBR322
    242..399     -  CDS            lacZα (fragment): LacZα fragment of β-galactosidase; lacZ fragment
    464..1180    +  CDS            Clover: Clover is a basic (constitutively fluorescent) green/yellow fluorescent protein published in 2012, derived from Aequorea victoria. It is reported to be a rapidly-maturing weak dimer with high acid sensitivity.
   1303..1319    -  protein_bind   lac operator: The lac repressor binds to the lac operator to inhibit transcription in E. coli. This inhibition can be relieved by adding lactose or isopropyl-β-D-thiogalactopyranoside (IPTG). lac repressor encoded by lacI
   1327..1357    -  promoter       lac promoter: promoter for the E. coli lac operon
   1372..1393    -  protein_bind   CAP binding site: CAP binding activates transcription in the presence of cAMP. E. coli catabolite activator protein
   1406..1498    -  CDS            lacI (fragment): lac repressor; lacI; The lac repressor binds to the lac operator to inhibit transcription in E. coli. This inhibition can be relieved by adding lactose or isopropyl-β-D-thiogalactopyranoside (IPTG).
   1681..2269    -  rep_origin     ori: high-copy-number ColE1/pMB1/pBR322/pUC origin of replication
   2440..3300    -  CDS            AmpR: β-lactamase; bla; confers resistance to ampicillin, carbenicillin, and related antibiotics
   3301..3405    -  promoter       AmpR promoter: bla
   3500..35      +  CDS            rop (fragment) (across the origin): Rop protein, which maintains plasmids at low copy number; rop
>Addgene plasmid #214449 | pMIA10.5-Clover | addgene full sequence | sequence record 431685 | Addgene NGS Result
TCGCGCGTTTCGGTGATGACGGTGAAAACCTCTGACACATGCAGCTCCCGGAGACGGTCACAGCTTGTCT
GTAAGCGGATGCCGGGAGCAGACAAGCCCGTCAGGGCGCGTCAGCGGGTGTTGGCGGGTGTCGGGGCTGG
CTTAACTATGCGGCATCAGAGCAGATTGTACTGAGAGTGCACCATATGCGGTGTGAAATACCGCACAGAT
GCGTAAGGAGAAAATACCGCATCAGGCGCCATTCGCCATTCAGGCTGCGCAACTGTTGGGAAGGGCGATC
GGTGCGGGCCTCTTCGCTATTACGCCAGCTGGCGAAAGGGGGATGTGCTGCAAGGCGATTAAGTTGGGTA
ACGCCAGGGTTTTCCCAGTCACGACGTTGTAAAACGACGGCCAGTGAATTGAGCTAGCTATAGGCCGGCT
TGTCGACGACGGCGCTCTCCGTCGTCAGGATCATCCGGCCACCATGGTGAGCAAGGGCGAGGAGCTGTTC
ACCGGGGTGGTGCCCATCCTGGTCGAGCTGGACGGCGACGTAAACGGCCACAAGTTCAGCGTCCGCGGCG
AGGGCGAGGGCGATGCCACCAACGGCAAGCTGACCCTGAAGTTCATCTGCACCACCGGCAAGCTGCCCGT
GCCCTGGCCCACCCTCGTGACCACCTTCGGCTACGGCGTGGCCTGCTTCAGCCGCTACCCCGACCACATG
AAGCAGCACGACTTCTTCAAGTCCGCCATGCCCGAAGGCTACGTCCAGGAGCGCACCATCTCTTTCAAGG
ACGACGGTACCTACAAGACCCGCGCCGAGGTGAAGTTCGAGGGCGACACCCTGGTGAACCGCATCGAGCT
GAAGGGCATCGACTTCAAGGAGGACGGCAACATCCTGGGGCACAAGCTGGAGTACAACTTCAACAGCCAC
AACGTCTATATCACGGCCGACAAGCAGAAGAACGGCATCAAGGCTAACTTCAAGATCCGCCACAACGTTG
AGGACGGCAGCGTGCAGCTCGCCGACCACTACCAGCAGAACACCCCCATCGGCGACGGCCCCGTGCTGCT
GCCCGACAACCACTACCTGAGCCATCAGTCCGCCCTGAGCAAAGACCCCAACGAGAAGCGCGATCACATG
GTCCTGCTGGAGTTCGTGACCGCCGCCGGGATTACACATGGCATGGACGAGCTGTACAAGTAATAGTACC
GGCCGGCTTGTCGACGACGGCGGTCTCCGTCGTCAGGATCATCCGGTTAATTAAATCCCAATGGCGCGCC
GAGCTTGGCGTAATCATGGTCATAGCTGTTTCCTGTGTGAAATTGTTATCCGCTCACAATTCCACACAAC
ATACGAGCCGGAAGCATAAAGTGTAAAGCCTGGGGTGCCTAATGAGTGAGCTAACTCACATTAATTGCGT
TGCGCTCACTGCCCGCTTTCCAGTCGGGAAACCTGTCGTGCCAGCTGCATTAATGAATCGGCCAACGCGC
GGGGAGAGGCGGTTTGCGTATTGGGCGCTCTTCCGCTTCCTCGCTCACTGACTCGCTGCGCTCGGTCGTT
CGGCTGCGGCGAGCGGTATCAGCTCACTCAAAGGCGGTAATACGGTTATCCACAGAATCAGGGGATAACG
CAGGAAAGAACATGTGAGCAAAAGGCCAGCAAAAGGCCAGGAACCGTAAAAAGGCCGCGTTGCTGGCGTT
TTTCCATAGGCTCCGCCCCCCTGACGAGCATCACAAAAATCGACGCTCAAGTCAGAGGTGGCGAAACCCG
ACAGGACTATAAAGATACCAGGCGTTTCCCCCTGGAAGCTCCCTCGTGCGCTCTCCTGTTCCGACCCTGC
CGCTTACCGGATACCTGTCCGCCTTTCTCCCTTCGGGAAGCGTGGCGCTTTCTCATAGCTCACGCTGTAG
GTATCTCAGTTCGGTGTAGGTCGTTCGCTCCAAGCTGGGCTGTGTGCACGAACCCCCCGTTCAGCCCGAC
CGCTGCGCCTTATCCGGTAACTATCGTCTTGAGTCCAACCCGGTAAGACACGACTTATCGCCACTGGCAG
CAGCCACTGGTAACAGGATTAGCAGAGCGAGGTATGTAGGCGGTGCTACAGAGTTCTTGAAGTGGTGGCC
TAACTACGGCTACACTAGAAGAACAGTATTTGGTATCTGCGCTCTGCTGAAGCCAGTTACCTTCGGAAAA
AGAGTTGGTAGCTCTTGATCCGGCAAACAAACCACCGCTGGTAGCGGTGGTTTTTTTGTTTGCAAGCAGC
AGATTACGCGCAGAAAAAAAGGATCTCAAGAAGATCCTTTGATCTTTTCTACGGGGTCTGACGCTCAGTG
GAACGAAAACTCACGTTAAGGGATTTTGGTCATGAGATTATCAAAAAGGATCTTCACCTAGATCCTTTTA
AATTAAAAATGAAGTTTTAAATCAATCTAAAGTATATATGAGTAAACTTGGTCTGACAGTTACCAATGCT
TAATCAGTGAGGCACCTATCTCAGCGATCTGTCTATTTCGTTCATCCATAGTTGCCTGACTCCCCGTCGT
GTAGATAACTACGATACGGGAGGGCTTACCATCTGGCCCCAGTGCTGCAATGATACCGCGAGACCCACGC
TCACCGGCTCCAGATTTATCAGCAATAAACCAGCCAGCCGGAAGGGCCGAGCGCAGAAGTGGTCCTGCAA
CTTTATCCGCCTCCATCCAGTCTATTAATTGTTGCCGGGAAGCTAGAGTAAGTAGTTCGCCAGTTAATAG
TTTGCGCAACGTTGTTGCCATTGCTACAGGCATCGTGGTGTCACGCTCGTCGTTTGGTATGGCTTCATTC
AGCTCCGGTTCCCAACGATCAAGGCGAGTTACATGATCCCCCATGTTGTGCAAAAAAGCGGTTAGCTCCT
TCGGTCCTCCGATCGTTGTCAGAAGTAAGTTGGCCGCAGTGTTATCACTCATGGTTATGGCAGCACTGCA
TAATTCTCTTACTGTCATGCCATCCGTAAGATGCTTTTCTGTGACTGGTGAGTACTCAACCAAGTCATTC
TGAGAATAGTGTATGCGGCGACCGAGTTGCTCTTGCCCGGCGTCAATACGGGATAATACCGCGCCACATA
GCAGAACTTTAAAAGTGCTCATCATTGGAAAACGTTCTTCGGGGCGAAAACTCTCAAGGATCTTACCGCT
GTTGAGATCCAGTTCGATGTAACCCACTCGTGCACCCAACTGATCTTCAGCATCTTTTACTTTCACCAGC
GTTTCTGGGTGAGCAAAAACAGGAAGGCAAAATGCCGCAAAAAAGGGAATAAGGGCGACACGGAAATGTT
GAATACTCATACTCTTCCTTTTTCAATATTATTGAAGCATTTATCAGGGTTATTGTCTCATGAGCGGATA
CATATTTGAATGTATTTAGAAAAATAAACAAATAGGGGTTCCGCGCACATTTCCCCGAAAAGTGCCACCT
GACGTCTAAGAAACCATTATTATCATGACATTAACCTATAAAAATAGGCGTATCACGAGGCCCTTTCGTC
